>Addgene plasmid #183199 | pDONR221 Cas9-RFC4 | addgene full sequence | sequence record 361236 | Addgene NGS Result
CTTTCCTGCGTTATCCCCTGATTCTGTGGATAACCGTATTACCGCCTTTGAGTGAGCTGATACCGCTCGC
CGCAGCCGAACGACCGAGCGCAGCGAGTCAGTGAGCGAGGAAGCGGAAGAGCGCCCAATACGCAAACCGC
CTCTCCCCGCGCGTTGGCCGATTCATTAATGCAGCTGGCACGACAGGTTTCCCGACTGGAAAGCGGGCAG
TGAGCGCAACGCAATTAATACGCGTACCGCTAGCCAGGAAGAGTTTGTAGAAACGCAAAAAGGCCATCCG
TCAGGATGGCCTTCTGCTTAGTTTGATGCCTGGCAGTTTATGGCGGGCGTCCTGCCCGCCACCCTCCGGG
CCGTTGCTTCACAACGTTCAAATCCGCTCCCGGCGGATTTGTCCTACTCAGGAGAGCGTTCACCGACAAA
CAACAGATAAAACGAAAGGCCCAGTCTTCCGACTGAGCCTTTCGTTTTATTTGATGCCTGGCAGTTCCCT
ACTCTCGCGTTAACGCTAGCATGGATGTTTTCCCAGTCACGACGTTGTAAAACGACGGCCAGTCTTAAGC
TCGGGCCCCAAATAATGATTTTATTTTGACTGATAGTGACCTGTTCGTTGCAACAAATTGATGAGCAATG
CTTTTTTATAATGCCAACTTTGTACAAAAAAGCAGGCTTCATGAAAAGGCCGGCGGCCACGAAAAAGGCC
GGCCAGGCAAAAAAGAAAAAGGACAAGAAGTACAGCATCGGCCTGGACATCGGCACCAACTCTGTGGGCT
GGGCCGTGATCACCGACGAGTACAAGGTGCCCAGCAAGAAATTCAAGGTGCTGGGCAACACCGACCGGCA
CAGCATCAAGAAGAACCTGATCGGAGCCCTGCTGTTCGACAGCGGCGAAACAGCCGAGGCCACCCGGCTG
AAGAGAACCGCCAGAAGAAGATACACCAGACGGAAGAACCGGATCTGCTATCTGCAAGAGATCTTCAGCA
ACGAGATGGCCAAGGTGGACGACAGCTTCTTCCACAGACTGGAAGAGTCCTTCCTGGTGGAAGAGGATAA
GAAGCACGAGCGGCACCCCATCTTCGGCAACATCGTGGACGAGGTGGCCTACCACGAGAAGTACCCCACC
ATCTACCACCTGAGAAAGAAACTGGTGGACAGCACCGACAAGGCCGACCTGCGGCTGATCTATCTGGCCC
TGGCCCACATGATCAAGTTCCGGGGCCACTTCCTGATCGAGGGCGACCTGAACCCCGACAACAGCGACGT
GGACAAGCTGTTCATCCAGCTGGTGCAGACCTACAACCAGCTGTTCGAGGAAAACCCCATCAACGCCAGC
GGCGTGGACGCCAAGGCCATCCTGTCTGCCAGACTGAGCAAGAGCAGACGGCTGGAAAATCTGATCGCCC
AGCTGCCCGGCGAGAAGAAGAATGGCCTGTTCGGCAACCTGATTGCCCTGAGCCTGGGCCTGACCCCCAA
CTTCAAGAGCAACTTCGACCTGGCCGAGGATGCCAAACTGCAGCTGAGCAAGGACACCTACGACGACGAC
CTGGACAACCTGCTGGCCCAGATCGGCGACCAGTACGCCGACCTGTTTCTGGCCGCCAAGAACCTGTCCG
ACGCCATCCTGCTGAGCGACATCCTGAGAGTGAACACCGAGATCACCAAGGCCCCCCTGAGCGCCTCTAT
GATCAAGAGATACGACGAGCACCACCAGGACCTGACCCTGCTGAAAGCTCTCGTGCGGCAGCAGCTGCCT
GAGAAGTACAAAGAGATTTTCTTCGACCAGAGCAAGAACGGCTACGCCGGCTACATTGACGGCGGAGCCA
GCCAGGAAGAGTTCTACAAGTTCATCAAGCCCATCCTGGAAAAGATGGACGGCACCGAGGAACTGCTCGT
GAAGCTGAACAGAGAGGACCTGCTGCGGAAGCAGCGGACCTTCGACAACGGCAGCATCCCCCACCAGATC
CACCTGGGAGAGCTGCACGCCATTCTGCGGCGGCAGGAAGATTTTTACCCATTCCTGAAGGACAACCGGG
AAAAGATCGAGAAGATCCTGACCTTCCGCATCCCCTACTACGTGGGCCCTCTGGCCAGGGGAAACAGCAG
ATTCGCCTGGATGACCAGAAAGAGCGAGGAAACCATCACCCCCTGGAACTTCGAGGAAGTGGTGGACAAG
GGCGCTTCCGCCCAGAGCTTCATCGAGCGGATGACCAACTTCGATAAGAACCTGCCCAACGAGAAGGTGC
TGCCCAAGCACAGCCTGCTGTACGAGTACTTCACCGTGTATAACGAGCTGACCAAAGTGAAATACGTGAC
CGAGGGAATGAGAAAGCCCGCCTTCCTGAGCGGCGAGCAGAAAAAGGCCATCGTGGACCTGCTGTTCAAG
ACCAACCGGAAAGTGACCGTGAAGCAGCTGAAAGAGGACTACTTCAAGAAAATCGAGTGCTTCGACTCCG
TGGAAATCTCCGGCGTGGAAGATCGGTTCAACGCCTCCCTGGGCACATACCACGATCTGCTGAAAATTAT
CAAGGACAAGGACTTCCTGGACAATGAGGAAAACGAGGACATTCTGGAAGATATCGTGCTGACCCTGACA
CTGTTTGAGGACAGAGAGATGATCGAGGAACGGCTGAAAACCTATGCCCACCTGTTCGACGACAAAGTGA
TGAAGCAGCTGAAGCGGCGGAGATACACCGGCTGGGGCAGGCTGAGCCGGAAGCTGATCAACGGCATCCG
GGACAAGCAGTCCGGCAAGACAATCCTGGATTTCCTGAAGTCCGACGGCTTCGCCAACAGAAACTTCATG
CAGCTGATCCACGACGACAGCCTGACCTTTAAAGAGGACATCCAGAAAGCCCAGGTGTCCGGCCAGGGCG
ATAGCCTGCACGAGCACATTGCCAATCTGGCCGGCAGCCCCGCCATTAAGAAGGGCATCCTGCAGACAGT
GAAGGTGGTGGACGAGCTGGTGAAAGTGATGGGCCGGCACAAGCCCGAGAACATCGTGATCGAAATGGCC
AGAGAGAACCAGACCACCCAGAAGGGACAGAAGAACAGCCGCGAGAGAATGAAGCGGATCGAAGAGGGCA
TCAAAGAGCTGGGCAGCCAGATCCTGAAAGAACACCCCGTGGAAAACACCCAGCTGCAGAACGAGAAGCT
GTACCTGTACTACCTGCAGAATGGGCGGGATATGTACGTGGACCAGGAACTGGACATCAACCGGCTGTCC
GACTACGATGTGGACCACATCGTGCCTCAGAGCTTTCTGAAGGACGACTCCATCGACAACAAGGTGCTGA
CCAGAAGCGACAAGAACCGGGGCAAGAGCGACAACGTGCCCTCCGAAGAGGTCGTGAAGAAGATGAAGAA
CTACTGGCGGCAGCTGCTGAACGCCAAGCTGATTACCCAGAGAAAGTTCGACAATCTGACCAAGGCCGAG
AGAGGCGGCCTGAGCGAACTGGATAAGGCCGGCTTCATCAAGAGACAGCTGGTGGAAACCCGGCAGATCA
CAAAGCACGTGGCACAGATCCTGGACTCCCGGATGAACACTAAGTACGACGAGAATGACAAGCTGATCCG
GGAAGTGAAAGTGATCACCCTGAAGTCCAAGCTGGTGTCCGATTTCCGGAAGGATTTCCAGTTTTACAAA
GTGCGCGAGATCAACAACTACCACCACGCCCACGACGCCTACCTGAACGCCGTCGTGGGAACCGCCCTGA
TCAAAAAGTACCCTAAGCTGGAAAGCGAGTTCGTGTACGGCGACTACAAGGTGTACGACGTGCGGAAGAT
GATCGCCAAGAGCGAGCAGGAAATCGGCAAGGCTACCGCCAAGTACTTCTTCTACAGCAACATCATGAAC
TTTTTCAAGACCGAGATTACCCTGGCCAACGGCGAGATCCGGAAGCGGCCTCTGATCGAGACAAACGGCG
AAACCGGGGAGATCGTGTGGGATAAGGGCCGGGATTTTGCCACCGTGCGGAAAGTGCTGAGCATGCCCCA
AGTGAATATCGTGAAAAAGACCGAGGTGCAGACAGGCGGCTTCAGCAAAGAGTCTATCCTGCCCAAGAGG
AACAGCGATAAGCTGATCGCCAGAAAGAAGGACTGGGACCCTAAGAAGTACGGCGGCTTCGACAGCCCCA
CCGTGGCCTATTCTGTGCTGGTGGTGGCCAAAGTGGAAAAGGGCAAGTCCAAGAAACTGAAGAGTGTGAA
AGAGCTGCTGGGGATCACCATCATGGAAAGAAGCAGCTTCGAGAAGAATCCCATCGACTTTCTGGAAGCC
AAGGGCTACAAAGAAGTGAAAAAGGACCTGATCATCAAGCTGCCTAAGTACTCCCTGTTCGAGCTGGAAA
ACGGCCGGAAGAGAATGCTGGCCTCTGCCGGCGAACTGCAGAAGGGAAACGAACTGGCCCTGCCCTCCAA
ATATGTGAACTTCCTGTACCTGGCCAGCCACTATGAGAAGCTGAAGGGCTCCCCCGAGGATAATGAGCAG
AAACAGCTGTTTGTGGAACAGCACAAGCACTACCTGGACGAGATCATCGAGCAGATCAGCGAGTTCTCCA
AGAGAGTGATCCTGGCCGACGCTAATCTGGACAAAGTGCTGTCCGCCTACAACAAGCACCGGGATAAGCC
CATCAGAGAGCAGGCCGAGAATATCATCCACCTGTTTACCCTGACCAATCTGGGAGCCCCTGCCGCCTTC
AAGTACTTTGACACCACCATCGACCGGAAGAGGTACACCAGCACCAAAGAGGTGCTGGACGCCACCCTGA
TCCACCAGAGCATCACCGGCCTGTACGAGACACGGATCGACCTGTCTCAGCTGGGAGGCGACAGCGCTGG
AGGAGGTGGAAGCGGAGGAGGAGGAAGCGGAGGAGGAGGTAGCGGACCTAAGAAAAAGAGGAAGGTGATG
CAAGCATTTCTTAAAGGTACATCCATCAGTACTAAACCCCCGCTGACCAAGGATCGAGGAGTAGCTGCCA
GTGCGGGAAGTAGCGGAGAGAACAAGAAAGCCAAACCCGTTCCCTGGGTGGAAAAATATCGCCCAAAATG
TGTGGATGAAGTTGCTTTCCAGGAAGAAGTGGTTGCAGTGCTGAAAAAATCTTTAGAAGGAGCAGATCTT
CCTAATCTCTTGTTTTACGGACCACCTGGAACTGGAAAAACATCCACTATTTTGGCAGCAGCTAGAGAAC
TCTTTGGGCCTGAACTTTTCCGATTAAGAGTTCTTGAGTTAAATGCATCTGATGAACGTGGAATACAAGT
AGTTCGAGAGAAAGTGAAAAATTTTGCTCAATTAACTGTGTCAGGAAGTCGCTCAGATGGGAAGCCGTGT
CCGCCTTTTAAGATTGTGATTCTGGATGAAGCAGATTCTATGACCTCAGCTGCTCAGGCAGCTTTAAGAC
GTACCATGGAGAAGGAGTCGAAAACCACCCGATTCTGTCTTATCTGTAACTATGTCAGTCGAATAATTGA
ACCCCTGACCTCTAGATGTTCAAAATTCCGCTTCAAGCCTCTGTCAGATAAAATTCAACAGCAGCGATTA
CTAGACATTGCCAAGAAGGAAAATGTCAAAATTAGTGATGAGGGAATAGCTTATCTTGTTAAAGTGTCAG
AAGGAGACTTAAGAAAAGCCATTACATTTCTTCAAAGCGCTACTCGATTAACAGGTGGAAAGGAGATCAC
AGAGAAAGTGATTACAGACATTGCTGGGGTAATACCAGCTGAGAAAATTGATGGAGTATTTGCTGCCTGT
CAGAGTGGCTCTTTTGACAAACTAGAAGCTGTGGTCAAGGATTTAATAGATGAGGGTCATGCAGCAACTC
AGCTCGTCAATCAACTCCATGATGTGGTTGTAGAAAATAACTTATCTGATAAACAGAAGTCTATTATCAC
AGAAAAACTTGCCGAAGTTGACAAATGCCTAGCAGATGGTGCTGATGAACATTTGCAACTCATCAGCCTT
TGTGCAACTGTGATGCAGCAGTTATCTCAGAATTGTGACCCAGCTTTCTTGTACAAAGTTGGCATTATAA
GAAAGCATTGCTTATCAATTTGTTGCAACGAACAGGTCACTATCAGTCAAAATAAAATCATTATTTGCCA
TCCAGCTGATATCCCCTATAGTGAGTCGTATTACATGGTCATAGCTGTTTCCTGGCAGCTCTGGCCCGTG
TCTCAAAATCTCTGATGTTACATTGCACAAGATAAAAATATATCATCATGAACAATAAAACTGTCTGCTT
ACATAAACAGTAATACAAGGGGTGTTATGAGCCATATTCAACGGGAAACGTCGAGGCCGCGATTAAATTC
CAACATGGATGCTGATTTATATGGGTATAAATGGGCTCGCGATAATGTCGGGCAATCAGGTGCGACAATC
TATCGCTTGTATGGGAAGCCCGATGCGCCAGAGTTGTTTCTGAAACATGGCAAAGGTAGCGTTGCCAATG
ATGTTACAGATGAGATGGTCAGACTAAACTGGCTGACGGAATTTATGCCTCTTCCGACCATCAAGCATTT
TATCCGTACTCCTGATGATGCATGGTTACTCACCACTGCGATCCCCGGAAAAACAGCATTCCAGGTATTA
GAAGAATATCCTGATTCAGGTGAAAATATTGTTGATGCGCTGGCAGTGTTCCTGCGCCGGTTGCATTCGA
TTCCTGTTTGTAATTGTCCTTTTAACAGCGATCGCGTATTTCGTCTCGCTCAGGCGCAATCACGAATGAA
TAACGGTTTGGTTGATGCGAGTGATTTTGATGACGAGCGTAATGGCTGGCCTGTTGAACAAGTCTGGAAA
GAAATGCATAAACTTTTGCCATTCTCACCGGATTCAGTCGTCACTCATGGTGATTTCTCACTTGATAACC
TTATTTTTGACGAGGGGAAATTAATAGGTTGTATTGATGTTGGACGAGTCGGAATCGCAGACCGATACCA
GGATCTTGCCATCCTATGGAACTGCCTCGGTGAGTTTTCTCCTTCATTACAGAAACGGCTTTTTCAAAAA
TATGGTATTGATAATCCTGATATGAATAAATTGCAGTTTCATTTGATGCTCGATGAGTTTTTCTAATCAG
AATTGGTTAATTGGTTGTAACACTGGCAGAGCATTACGCTGACTTGACGGGACGGCGCAAGCTCATGACC
AAAATCCCTTAACGTGAGTTACGCGTCGTTCCACTGAGCGTCAGACCCCGTAGAAAAGATCAAAGGATCT
TCTTGAGATCCTTTTTTTCTGCGCGTAATCTGCTGCTTGCAAACAAAAAAACCACCGCTACCAGCGGTGG
TTTGTTTGCCGGATCAAGAGCTACCAACTCTTTTTCCGAAGGTAACTGGCTTCAGCAGAGCGCAGATACC
AAATACTGTTCTTCTAGTGTAGCCGTAGTTAGGCCACCACTTCAAGAACTCTGTAGCACCGCCTACATAC
CTCGCTCTGCTAATCCTGTTACCAGTGGCTGCTGCCAGTGGCGATAAGTCGTGTCTTACCGGGTTGGACT
CAAGACGATAGTTACCGGATAAGGCGCAGCGGTCGGGCTGAACGGGGGGTTCGTGCACACAGCCCAGCTT
GGAGCGAACGACCTACACCGAACTGAGATACCTACAGCGTGAGCTATGAGAAAGCGCCACGCTTCCCGAA
GGGAGAAAGGCGGACAGGTATCCGGTAAGCGGCAGGGTCGGAACAGGAGAGCGCACGAGGGAGCTTCCAG
GGGGAAACGCCTGGTATCTTTATAGTCCTGTCGGGTTTCGCCACCTCTGACTTGAGCGTCGATTTTTGTG
ATGCTCGTCAGGGGGGCGGAGCCTATGGAAAAACGCCAGCAACGCGGCCTTTTTACGGTTCCTGGCCTTT
TGCTGGCCTTTTGCTCACATGTT
Features (pLannotate 1.2.2; 12 found; start..end, strand, type, name):
    121..213     +  CDS            lacI (fragment): lac repressor; lacI; The lac repressor binds to the lac operator to inhibit transcription in E. coli. This inhibition can be relieved by adding lactose or isopropyl-β-D-thiogalactopyranoside (IPTG).
    268..295     -  terminator     rrnB T2 terminator: transcription terminator T2 from the E. coli rrnB gene
    427..470     +  terminator     rrnB T1 terminator: Escherichia coli rrnB; transcription terminator T1 from the E. coli rrnB gene
    517..553     -  CDS            lacZα (fragment): LacZα fragment of β-galactosidase; lacZ fragment
    569..668     +  protein_bind   attL1: mutant version of attL; recombination site for the Gateway® LR reaction LR Clonase™
    674..721     +  CDS            nucleoplasmin NLS: bipartite nuclear localization signal from nucleoplasmin
    721..4822    +  CDS            Cas9 (fragment): Cas9 (Csn1) endonuclease from the Streptococcus pyogenes Type II CRISPR/Cas system generates RNA-guided double strand breaks in DNA
   4898..5986    +  CDS            RFC4: RFC4_HUMAN - Experimental evidence at protein level: Swiss-Prot protein existence level 1. The elongation of primed DNA templates by DNA polymerase delta and epsilon requires the action of the accessory proteins proliferating cell nuclear antigen (PCNA) and activator 1. This subunit may be involved in the elongation of the multiprimed DNA template. From Homo sapiens (Human).
   5988..6087    -  protein_bind   attL2: mutant version of attL; recombination site for the Gateway® LR reaction LR Clonase™
   6105..6123    -  promoter       T7 promoter: promoter for bacteriophage T7 RNA polymerase
   6257..7066    +  CDS            KanR: aminoglycoside phosphotransferase; aph(3')-Ia; confers resistance to kanamycin in bacteria or G418 (Geneticin®) in eukaryotes
   7213..7801    +  rep_origin     ori: high-copy-number ColE1/pMB1/pBR322/pUC origin of replication
