[The description below was written by a language model from this plasmid's Addgene catalogue record and pLannotate feature annotations shown in this document.]
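Description:
pDONR221 Cas9-RFC4 is a Gateway entry clone built on the Thermo Fisher pDONR221 backbone, with a sequenced length of about 7.9 kb. It is a bacterial shuttle intermediate rather than an expression vector. It replicates in E. coli from a high-copy ColE1/pUC-type origin and is selected with kanamycin through an aminoglycoside phosphotransferase (KanR) gene. The rrnB T1 and T2 transcription terminators lie upstream of the cloning region and insulate the insert from read-through transcription. The short lacI and lacZα fragments detected nearby appear to be backbone remnants with no functional role.

The payload sits between attL1 and attL2, the recombination sites used in the Gateway LR reaction. It is a synthetic fusion open reading frame. A bipartite nucleoplasmin nuclear localization signal is followed directly by Streptococcus pyogenes Cas9, the RNA-guided double-strand-break endonuclease. After a short unannotated stretch that presumably acts as a linker comes human RFC4, a subunit of the replication factor C (activator 1) complex that acts with PCNA in elongation by DNA polymerases delta and epsilon. No promoter for expressing the fusion is annotated within the att-flanked cassette. The only promoter found is a backbone T7 promoter outside attL2 that points back toward the insert. Expression therefore depends on moving the cassette by LR recombination into a destination vector that supplies the promoter and any other regulatory elements, and the record does not specify which destination vectors are intended.

The catalogue gives the purpose only as "entry clone". The associated publication concerns Cas9 fused to DNA replication and repair factors to alter genome-editing performance, which suggests this construct was one such fusion candidate.
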