Addgene plasmid #183199: pDONR221 Cas9-RFC4
Purpose: Entry clone
Depositing lab: Emma Haapaniemi. Depositing organization: University of Oslo, Norwegian Centre for Molecular Biosciences and Medicine (NCMBM). Publication: Rapid genome editing by CRISPR-Cas9-POLD3 fusion. Reint G, Li Z, Labun K, Keskitalo S, Soppa I, Mamia K, Tolo E, Szymanska M, Meza-Zepeda LA, Lorenz S, Cieslar-Pobuda A, Hu X, Bordin DL, Staerk J, Valen E, Schmierer B, Varjosalo M, Taipale J, Haapaniemi E. Elife. 2021 Dec 13;10. pii: 75415. doi: 10.7554/eLife.75415. PubMed 34898428.
Backbone
  Vector backbone: pDONR221 (2184742_AE175)
  Backbone manufacturer: Thermo Fisher Scientific
  Vector type: CRISPR ; Gateway entry clone
Growth in bacteria
  Bacterial resistance: Kanamycin, 50 μg/mL
  Growth temperature: 37°C
  Growth strain: DH5alpha
  Copy number: High Copy
Gene/Insert
  Gene/Insert name: Cas9-RFC4
  Species: Synthetic
  Mutation: n/a
  Cloning method: Gateway Cloning
  Sequencing primers: 5′ Unknown
Terms and licenses: Academic/Nonprofit Terms; Industry Terms: Not Available to Industry
How to cite: pDONR221 Cas9-RFC4 was a gift from Emma Haapaniemi (Addgene plasmid # 183199 ; http://n2t.net/addgene:183199 ; RRID:Addgene_183199)
