>Addgene plasmid #183199 | pDONR221 Cas9-RFC4 | depositor partial sequence | sequence record 355129 | Insert sequence
ATGAAAAGGCCGGCGGCCACGAAAAAGGCCGGCCAGGCAAAAAAGAAAAAGGACAAGAAGTACAGCATCG
GCCTGGACATCGGCACCAACTCTGTGGGCTGGGCCGTGATCACCGACGAGTACAAGGTGCCCAGCAAGAA
ATTCAAGGTGCTGGGCAACACCGACCGGCACAGCATCAAGAAGAACCTGATCGGAGCCCTGCTGTTCGAC
AGCGGCGAAACAGCCGAGGCCACCCGGCTGAAGAGAACCGCCAGAAGAAGATACACCAGACGGAAGAACC
GGATCTGCTATCTGCAAGAGATCTTCAGCAACGAGATGGCCAAGGTGGACGACAGCTTCTTCCACAGACT
GGAAGAGTCCTTCCTGGTGGAAGAGGATAAGAAGCACGAGCGGCACCCCATCTTCGGCAACATCGTGGAC
GAGGTGGCCTACCACGAGAAGTACCCCACCATCTACCACCTGAGAAAGAAACTGGTGGACAGCACCGACA
AGGCCGACCTGCGGCTGATCTATCTGGCCCTGGCCCACATGATCAAGTTCCGGGGCCACTTCCTGATCGA
GGGCGACCTGAACCCCGACAACAGCGACGTGGACAAGCTGTTCATCCAGCTGGTGCAGACCTACAACCAG
CTGTTCGAGGAAAACCCCATCAACGCCAGCGGCGTGGACGCCAAGGCCATCCTGTCTGCCAGACTGAGCA
AGAGCAGACGGCTGGAAAATCTGATCGCCCAGCTGCCCGGCGAGAAGAAGAATGGCCTGTTCGGCAACCT
GATTGCCCTGAGCCTGGGCCTGACCCCCAACTTCAAGAGCAACTTCGACCTGGCCGAGGATGCCAAACTG
CAGCTGAGCAAGGACACCTACGACGACGACCTGGACAACCTGCTGGCCCAGATCGGCGACCAGTACGCCG
ACCTGTTTCTGGCCGCCAAGAACCTGTCCGACGCCATCCTGCTGAGCGACATCCTGAGAGTGAACACCGA
GATCACCAAGGCCCCCCTGAGCGCCTCTATGATCAAGAGATACGACGAGCACCACCAGGACCTGACCCTG
CTGAAAGCTCTCGTGCGGCAGCAGCTGCCTGAGAAGTACAAAGAGATTTTCTTCGACCAGAGCAAGAACG
GCTACGCCGGCTACATTGACGGCGGAGCCAGCCAGGAAGAGTTCTACAAGTTCATCAAGCCCATCCTGGA
AAAGATGGACGGCACCGAGGAACTGCTCGTGAAGCTGAACAGAGAGGACCTGCTGCGGAAGCAGCGGACC
TTCGACAACGGCAGCATCCCCCACCAGATCCACCTGGGAGAGCTGCACGCCATTCTGCGGCGGCAGGAAG
ATTTTTACCCATTCCTGAAGGACAACCGGGAAAAGATCGAGAAGATCCTGACCTTCCGCATCCCCTACTA
CGTGGGCCCTCTGGCCAGGGGAAACAGCAGATTCGCCTGGATGACCAGAAAGAGCGAGGAAACCATCACC
CCCTGGAACTTCGAGGAAGTGGTGGACAAGGGCGCTTCCGCCCAGAGCTTCATCGAGCGGATGACCAACT
TCGATAAGAACCTGCCCAACGAGAAGGTGCTGCCCAAGCACAGCCTGCTGTACGAGTACTTCACCGTGTA
TAACGAGCTGACCAAAGTGAAATACGTGACCGAGGGAATGAGAAAGCCCGCCTTCCTGAGCGGCGAGCAG
AAAAAGGCCATCGTGGACCTGCTGTTCAAGACCAACCGGAAAGTGACCGTGAAGCAGCTGAAAGAGGACT
ACTTCAAGAAAATCGAGTGCTTCGACTCCGTGGAAATCTCCGGCGTGGAAGATCGGTTCAACGCCTCCCT
GGGCACATACCACGATCTGCTGAAAATTATCAAGGACAAGGACTTCCTGGACAATGAGGAAAACGAGGAC
ATTCTGGAAGATATCGTGCTGACCCTGACACTGTTTGAGGACAGAGAGATGATCGAGGAACGGCTGAAAA
CCTATGCCCACCTGTTCGACGACAAAGTGATGAAGCAGCTGAAGCGGCGGAGATACACCGGCTGGGGCAG
GCTGAGCCGGAAGCTGATCAACGGCATCCGGGACAAGCAGTCCGGCAAGACAATCCTGGATTTCCTGAAG
TCCGACGGCTTCGCCAACAGAAACTTCATGCAGCTGATCCACGACGACAGCCTGACCTTTAAAGAGGACA
TCCAGAAAGCCCAGGTGTCCGGCCAGGGCGATAGCCTGCACGAGCACATTGCCAATCTGGCCGGCAGCCC
CGCCATTAAGAAGGGCATCCTGCAGACAGTGAAGGTGGTGGACGAGCTGGTGAAAGTGATGGGCCGGCAC
AAGCCCGAGAACATCGTGATCGAAATGGCCAGAGAGAACCAGACCACCCAGAAGGGACAGAAGAACAGCC
GCGAGAGAATGAAGCGGATCGAAGAGGGCATCAAAGAGCTGGGCAGCCAGATCCTGAAAGAACACCCCGT
GGAAAACACCCAGCTGCAGAACGAGAAGCTGTACCTGTACTACCTGCAGAATGGGCGGGATATGTACGTG
GACCAGGAACTGGACATCAACCGGCTGTCCGACTACGATGTGGACCACATCGTGCCTCAGAGCTTTCTGA
AGGACGACTCCATCGACAACAAGGTGCTGACCAGAAGCGACAAGAACCGGGGCAAGAGCGACAACGTGCC
CTCCGAAGAGGTCGTGAAGAAGATGAAGAACTACTGGCGGCAGCTGCTGAACGCCAAGCTGATTACCCAG
AGAAAGTTCGACAATCTGACCAAGGCCGAGAGAGGCGGCCTGAGCGAACTGGATAAGGCCGGCTTCATCA
AGAGACAGCTGGTGGAAACCCGGCAGATCACAAAGCACGTGGCACAGATCCTGGACTCCCGGATGAACAC
TAAGTACGACGAGAATGACAAGCTGATCCGGGAAGTGAAAGTGATCACCCTGAAGTCCAAGCTGGTGTCC
GATTTCCGGAAGGATTTCCAGTTTTACAAAGTGCGCGAGATCAACAACTACCACCACGCCCACGACGCCT
ACCTGAACGCCGTCGTGGGAACCGCCCTGATCAAAAAGTACCCTAAGCTGGAAAGCGAGTTCGTGTACGG
CGACTACAAGGTGTACGACGTGCGGAAGATGATCGCCAAGAGCGAGCAGGAAATCGGCAAGGCTACCGCC
AAGTACTTCTTCTACAGCAACATCATGAACTTTTTCAAGACCGAGATTACCCTGGCCAACGGCGAGATCC
GGAAGCGGCCTCTGATCGAGACAAACGGCGAAACCGGGGAGATCGTGTGGGATAAGGGCCGGGATTTTGC
CACCGTGCGGAAAGTGCTGAGCATGCCCCAAGTGAATATCGTGAAAAAGACCGAGGTGCAGACAGGCGGC
TTCAGCAAAGAGTCTATCCTGCCCAAGAGGAACAGCGATAAGCTGATCGCCAGAAAGAAGGACTGGGACC
CTAAGAAGTACGGCGGCTTCGACAGCCCCACCGTGGCCTATTCTGTGCTGGTGGTGGCCAAAGTGGAAAA
GGGCAAGTCCAAGAAACTGAAGAGTGTGAAAGAGCTGCTGGGGATCACCATCATGGAAAGAAGCAGCTTC
GAGAAGAATCCCATCGACTTTCTGGAAGCCAAGGGCTACAAAGAAGTGAAAAAGGACCTGATCATCAAGC
TGCCTAAGTACTCCCTGTTCGAGCTGGAAAACGGCCGGAAGAGAATGCTGGCCTCTGCCGGCGAACTGCA
GAAGGGAAACGAACTGGCCCTGCCCTCCAAATATGTGAACTTCCTGTACCTGGCCAGCCACTATGAGAAG
CTGAAGGGCTCCCCCGAGGATAATGAGCAGAAACAGCTGTTTGTGGAACAGCACAAGCACTACCTGGACG
AGATCATCGAGCAGATCAGCGAGTTCTCCAAGAGAGTGATCCTGGCCGACGCTAATCTGGACAAAGTGCT
GTCCGCCTACAACAAGCACCGGGATAAGCCCATCAGAGAGCAGGCCGAGAATATCATCCACCTGTTTACC
CTGACCAATCTGGGAGCCCCTGCCGCCTTCAAGTACTTTGACACCACCATCGACCGGAAGAGGTACACCA
GCACCAAAGAGGTGCTGGACGCCACCCTGATCCACCAGAGCATCACCGGCCTGTACGAGACACGGATCGA
CCTGTCTCAGCTGGGAGGCGACAGCGCTGGAGGAGGTGGAAGCGGAGGAGGAGGAAGCGGAGGAGGAGGT
AGCGGACCTAAGAAAAAGAGGAAGGTGATGCAAGCATTTCTTAAAGGTACATCCATCAGTACTAAACCCC
CGCTGACCAAGGATCGAGGAGTAGCTGCCAGTGCGGGAAGTAGCGGAGAGAACAAGAAAGCCAAACCCGT
TCCCTGGGTGGAAAAATATCGCCCAAAATGTGTGGATGAAGTTGCTTTCCAGGAAGAAGTGGTTGCAGTG
CTGAAAAAATCTTTAGAAGGAGCAGATCTTCCTAATCTCTTGTTTTACGGACCACCTGGAACTGGAAAAA
CATCCACTATTTTGGCAGCAGCTAGAGAACTCTTTGGGCCTGAACTTTTCCGATTAAGAGTTCTTGAGTT
AAATGCATCTGATGAACGTGGAATACAAGTAGTTCGAGAGAAAGTGAAAAATTTTGCTCAATTAACTGTG
TCAGGAAGTCGCTCAGATGGGAAGCCGTGTCCGCCTTTTAAGATTGTGATTCTGGATGAAGCAGATTCTA
TGACCTCAGCTGCTCAGGCAGCTTTAAGACGTACCATGGAGAAGGAGTCGAAAACCACCCGATTCTGTCT
TATCTGTAACTATGTCAGTCGAATAATTGAACCCCTGACCTCTAGATGTTCAAAATTCCGCTTCAAGCCT
CTGTCAGATAAAATTCAACAGCAGCGATTACTAGACATTGCCAAGAAGGAAAATGTCAAAATTAGTGATG
AGGGAATAGCTTATCTTGTTAAAGTGTCAGAAGGAGACTTAAGAAAAGCCATTACATTTCTTCAAAGCGC
TACTCGATTAACAGGTGGAAAGGAGATCACAGAGAAAGTGATTACAGACATTGCTGGGGTAATACCAGCT
GAGAAAATTGATGGAGTATTTGCTGCCTGTCAGAGTGGCTCTTTTGACAAACTAGAAGCTGTGGTCAAGG
ATTTAATAGATGAGGGTCATGCAGCAACTCAGCTCGTCAATCAACTCCATGATGTGGTTGTAGAAAATAA
CTTATCTGATAAACAGAAGTCTATTATCACAGAAAAACTTGCCGAAGTTGACAAATGCCTAGCAGATGGT
GCTGATGAACATTTGCAACTCATCAGCCTTTGTGCAACTGTGATGCAGCAGTTATCTCAGAATTGT
