>Addgene plasmid #183199 | pDONR221 Cas9-RFC4 | depositor partial sequence | sequence record 355143 | pDONR221 Cas9-RFC4 sequence 4761 bps
CTTTCCTGCGTTATCCCCTGATTCTGTGGATAACCGTATTACCGCCTTTGAGTGAGCTGATACCGCTCGC
CGCAGCCGAACGACCGAGCGCAGCGAGTCAGTGAGCGAGGAAGCGGAAGAGCGCCCAATACGCAAACCGC
CTCTCCCCGCGCGTTGGCCGATTCATTAATGCAGCTGGCACGACAGGTTTCCCGACTGGAAAGCGGGCAG
TGAGCGCAACGCAATTAATACGCGTACCGCTAGCCAGGAAGAGTTTGTAGAAACGCAAAAAGGCCATCCG
TCAGGATGGCCTTCTGCTTAGTTTGATGCCTGGCAGTTTATGGCGGGCGTCCTGCCCGCCACCCTCCGGG
CCGTTGCTTCACAACGTTCAAATCCGCTCCCGGCGGATTTGTCCTACTCAGGAGAGCGTTCACCGACAAA
CAACAGATAAAACGAAAGGCCCAGTCTTCCGACTGAGCCTTTCGTTTTATTTGATGCCTGGCAGTTCCCT
ACTCTCGCGTTAACGCTAGCATGGATGTTTTCCCAGTCACGACGTTGTAAAACGACGGCCAGTCTTAAGC
TCGGGCCCCAAATAATGATTTTATTTTGACTGATAGTGACCTGTTCGTTGCAACAAATTGATGAGCAATG
CTTTTTTATAATGCCAACTTTGTACAAAAAAGCTGAACGAGAAACGTAAAATGATATAAATATCAATATA
TTAAATTAGATTTTGCATAAAAAACAGACTACATAATACTGTAAAACACAACATATCCAGTCACTATGAA
TCAACTACTTAGATGGTATTAGTGACCTGTAGTCGACCGACAGCCTTCCAAATGTTCTTCGGGTGATGCT
GCCAACTTAGTCGACCGACAGCCTTCCAAATGTTCTTCTCAAACGGAATCGTCGTATCCAGCCTACTCGC
TATTGTCCTCAATGCCGTATTAAATCATAAAAAGAAATAAGAAAAAGAGGTGCGAGCCTCTTTTTTGTGT
GACAAAATAAAAACATCTACCTATTCATATACGCTAGTGTCATAGTCCTGAAAATCATCTGCATCAAGAA
CAATTTCACAACTCTTATACTTTTCTCTTACAAGTCGTTCGGCTTCATCTGGATTTTCAGCCTCTATACT
TACTAAACGTGATAAAGTTTCTGTAATTTCTACTGTATCGACCTGCAGACTGGCTGTGTATAAGGGAGCC
TGACATTTATATTCCCCAGAACATCAGGTTAATGGCGTTTTTGATGTCATTTTCGCGGTGGCTGAGATCA
GCCACTTCTTCCCCGATAACGGAGACCGGCACACTGGCCATATCGGTGGTCATCATGCGCCAGCTTTCAT
CCCCGATATGCACCACCGGGTAAAGTTCACGGGAGACTTTATCTGACAGCAGACGTGCACTGGCCAGGGG
GATCACCATCCGTCGCCCGGGCGTGTCAATAATATCACTCTGTACATCCACAAACAGACGATAACGGCTC
TCTCTTTTATAGGTGTAAACCTTAAACTGCATTTCACCAGCCCCTGTTCTCGTCAGCAAAAGAGCCGTTC
ATTTCAATAAACCGGGCGACCTCAGCCATCCCTTCCTGATTTTCCGCTTTCCAGCGTTCGGCACGCAGAC
GACGGGCTTCATTCTGCATGGTTGTGCTTACCAGACCGGAGATATTGACATCATATATGCCTTGAGCAAC
TGATAGCTGTCGCTGTCAACTGTCACTGTAATACGCTGCTTCATAGCATACCTCTTTTTGACATACTTCG
GGTATACATATCAGTATATATTCTTATACCGCAAAAATCAGCGCGCAAATACGCATACTGTTATCTGGCT
TTTAGTAAGCCGGATCCACGCGGCGTTTACGCCCCCCCTGCCACTCATCGCAGTACTGTTGTAATTCATT
AAGCATTCTGCCGACATGGAAGCCATCACAAACGGCATGATGAACCTGAATCGCCAGCGGCATCAGCACC
TTGTCGCCTTGCGTATAATATTTGCCCATGGTGAAAACGGGGGCGAAGAAGTTGTCCATATTGGCCACGT
TTAAATCAAAACTGGTGAAACTCACCCAGGGATTGGCTGAGACGAAAAACATATTCTCAATAAACCCTTT
AGGGAAATAGGCCAGGTTTTCACCGTAACACGCCACATCTTGCGAATATATGTGTAGAAACTGCCGGAAA
TCGTCGTGGTATTCACTCCAGAGCGATGAAAACGTTTCAGTTTGCTCATGGAAAACGGTGTAACAAGGGT
GAACACTATCCCATATCACCAGCTCACCGTCTTTCATTGCCATACGGAATTCCGGATGAGCATTCATCAG
GCGGGCAAGAATGTGAATAAAGGCCGGATAAAACTTGTGCTTATTTTTCTTTACGGTCTTTAAAAAGGCC
GTAATATCCAGCTGAACGGTCTGGTTATAGGTACATTGAGCAACTGACTGAAATGCCTCAAAATGTTCTT
TACGATGCCATTGGGATATATCAACGGTGGTATATCCAGTGATTTTTTTCTCCATTTTAGCTTCCTTAGC
TCCTGAAAATCTCGATAACTCAAAAAATACGCCCGGTAGTGATCTTATTTCATTATGGTGAAAGTTGGAA
CCTCTTACGTGCCGATCAACGTCTCATTTTCGCCAAAAGTTGGCCCAGGGCTTCCCGGTATCAACAGGGA
CACCAGGATTTATTTATTCTGCGAAGTGATCTTCCGTCACAGGTATTTATTCGGCGCAAAGTGCGTCGGG
TGATGCTGCCAACTTAGTCGACTACAGGTCACTAATACCATCTAAGTAGTTGATTCATAGTGACTGGATA
TGTTGTGTTTTACAGTATTATGTAGTCTGTTTTTTATGCAAAATCTAATTTAATATATTGATATTTATAT
CATTTTACGTTTCTCGTTCAGCTTTCTTGTACAAAGTTGGCATTATAAGAAAGCATTGCTTATCAATTTG
TTGCAACGAACAGGTCACTATCAGTCAAAATAAAATCATTATTTGCCATCCAGCTGATATCCCCTATAGT
GAGTCGTATTACATGGTCATAGCTGTTTCCTGGCAGCTCTGGCCCGTGTCTCAAAATCTCTGATGTTACA
TTGCACAAGATAAAAATATATCATCATGAACAATAAAACTGTCTGCTTACATAAACAGTAATACAAGGGG
TGTTATGAGCCATATTCAACGGGAAACGTCGAGGCCGCGATTAAATTCCAACATGGATGCTGATTTATAT
GGGTATAAATGGGCTCGCGATAATGTCGGGCAATCAGGTGCGACAATCTATCGCTTGTATGGGAAGCCCG
ATGCGCCAGAGTTGTTTCTGAAACATGGCAAAGGTAGCGTTGCCAATGATGTTACAGATGAGATGGTCAG
ACTAAACTGGCTGACGGAATTTATGCCTCTTCCGACCATCAAGCATTTTATCCGTACTCCTGATGATGCA
TGGTTACTCACCACTGCGATCCCCGGAAAAACAGCATTCCAGGTATTAGAAGAATATCCTGATTCAGGTG
AAAATATTGTTGATGCGCTGGCAGTGTTCCTGCGCCGGTTGCATTCGATTCCTGTTTGTAATTGTCCTTT
TAACAGCGATCGCGTATTTCGTCTCGCTCAGGCGCAATCACGAATGAATAACGGTTTGGTTGATGCGAGT
GATTTTGATGACGAGCGTAATGGCTGGCCTGTTGAACAAGTCTGGAAAGAAATGCATAAACTTTTGCCAT
TCTCACCGGATTCAGTCGTCACTCATGGTGATTTCTCACTTGATAACCTTATTTTTGACGAGGGGAAATT
AATAGGTTGTATTGATGTTGGACGAGTCGGAATCGCAGACCGATACCAGGATCTTGCCATCCTATGGAAC
TGCCTCGGTGAGTTTTCTCCTTCATTACAGAAACGGCTTTTTCAAAAATATGGTATTGATAATCCTGATA
TGAATAAATTGCAGTTTCATTTGATGCTCGATGAGTTTTTCTAATCAGAATTGGTTAATTGGTTGTAACA
CTGGCAGAGCATTACGCTGACTTGACGGGACGGCGCAAGCTCATGACCAAAATCCCTTAACGTGAGTTAC
GCGTCGTTCCACTGAGCGTCAGACCCCGTAGAAAAGATCAAAGGATCTTCTTGAGATCCTTTTTTTCTGC
GCGTAATCTGCTGCTTGCAAACAAAAAAACCACCGCTACCAGCGGTGGTTTGTTTGCCGGATCAAGAGCT
ACCAACTCTTTTTCCGAAGGTAACTGGCTTCAGCAGAGCGCAGATACCAAATACTGTTCTTCTAGTGTAG
CCGTAGTTAGGCCACCACTTCAAGAACTCTGTAGCACCGCCTACATACCTCGCTCTGCTAATCCTGTTAC
CAGTGGCTGCTGCCAGTGGCGATAAGTCGTGTCTTACCGGGTTGGACTCAAGACGATAGTTACCGGATAA
GGCGCAGCGGTCGGGCTGAACGGGGGGTTCGTGCACACAGCCCAGCTTGGAGCGAACGACCTACACCGAA
CTGAGATACCTACAGCGTGAGCTATGAGAAAGCGCCACGCTTCCCGAAGGGAGAAAGGCGGACAGGTATC
CGGTAAGCGGCAGGGTCGGAACAGGAGAGCGCACGAGGGAGCTTCCAGGGGGAAACGCCTGGTATCTTTA
TAGTCCTGTCGGGTTTCGCCACCTCTGACTTGAGCGTCGATTTTTGTGATGCTCGTCAGGGGGGCGGAGC
CTATGGAAAAACGCCAGCAACGCGGCCTTTTTACGGTTCCTGGCCTTTTGCTGGCCTTTTGCTCACATGT
T
